>Addgene plasmid #13667 | pQLinkH | depositor full sequence | sequence record 7734 | Author sequence
CTCGAGCTTAATTAACAACACCATTTGTCGAGAAATCATAAAAAATTTATTTGCTTTGTGAGCGGATAAC
AATTATAATAGATTCAATTGTGAGCGGATAACAATTTCACACAGAATTCATTAAAGAGGAGAAATTAACT
ATGAAACATCACCATCACCATCACCATGGTGCTGCAGGTACAAGTTTGTACAAAAAAGCAGGCGAGAATC
TTTATTTTCAGGGATCCAGTCTTCGCATGCATGAAGACGCGGCCGCCTAGGACCCAGCTTTCTTGTACAA
AGTGGTAAGCTTAATTAGCTGAGCTTGGACTCCTGTTGATAGATCCAGTAATGACCTCAGAACTCCATCT
GGATTTGTTCAGAACGCTCGGTTGCCGCCGGGCGTTTTTTATTGGTGAGAATCCAAGTAACAACACCATT
TAAATGGAGTGGTTACAAATGGAGTGGTTAATTAAGGCTAGCTTGGCGAGATTTTCAGGAGCTAAGGAAG
CTAAAATGGAGAAAAAAATCACTGGATATACCACCGTTGATATATCCCAATGGCATCGTAAAGAACATTT
TGAGGCATTTCAGTCAGTTGCTCAATGTACCTATAACCAGACCGTTCAGCTGGATATTACGGCCTTTTTA
AAGACCGTAAAGAAAAATAAGCACAAGTTTTATCCGGCCTTTATTCACATTCTTGCCCGCCTGATGAATG
CTCATCCGGAATTTCGTATGGCAATGAAAGACGGTGAGCTGGTGATATGGGATAGTGTTCACCCTTGTTA
CACCGTTTTCCATGAGCAAACTGAAACGTTTTCATCGCTCTGGAGTGAATACCACGACGATTTCCGGCAG
TTTCTACACATATATTCGCAAGATGTGGCGTGTTACGGTGAAAACCTGGCCTATTTCCCTAAAGGGTTTA
TTGAGAATATGTTTTTCGTCTCAGCCAATCCCTGGGTGAGTTTCACCAGTTTTGATTTAAACGTGGCCAA
TATGGACAACTTCTTCGCCCCCGTTTTCACCATGGGCAAATATTATACGCAAGGCGACAAGGTGCTGATG
CCGCTGGCGATTCAGGTTCATCATGCCGTTTGTGATGGCTTCCATGTCGGCAGAATGCTTAATGAATTAC
AACAGTACTGCGATGAGTGGCAGGGCGGGGCGTAATTTTTTTAAGGCAGTTATTGGTGCCCTTAAACGCC
TGGGGTAATGACTCTCTAGCTTGAGGCATCAAATAAAACGAAAGGCTCAGTCGAAAGACTGGGCCTTTCG
TTTTATCTGTTGTTTGTCGGTGAACGCTCTCCTGAGTAGGACAAATCCGCCCTCTAGATTACGTGCAGTC
GATGATAAGCTGTCAAACATGAGAATTGTGCCTAATGAGTGAGCTAACTTACATTAATTGCGTTGCGCTC
ACTGCCCGCTTTCCAGTCGGGAAACCTGTCGTGCCAGCTGCATTAATGAATCGGCCAACGCGCGGGGAGA
GGCGGTTTGCGTATTGGGCGCCAGGGTGGTTTTTCTTTTCACCAGTGAGACGGGCAACAGCTGATTGCCC
TTCACCGCCTGGCCCTGAGAGAGTTGCAGCAAGCGGTCCACGCTGGTTTGCCCCAGCAGGCGAAAATCCT
GTTTGATGGTGGTTAACGGCGGGATATAACATGAGCTGTCTTCGGTATCGTCGTATCCCACTACCGAGAT
ATCCGCACCAACGCGCAGCCCGGACTCGGTAATGGCGCGCATTGCGCCCAGCGCCATCTGATCGTTGGCA
ACCAGCATCGCAGTGGGAACGATGCCCTCATTCAGCATTTGCATGGTTTGTTGAAAACCGGACATGGCAC
TCCAGTCGCCTTCCCGTTCCGCTATCGGCTGAATTTGATTGCGAGTGAGATATTTATGCCAGCCAGCCAG
ACGCAGACGCGCCGAGACAGAACTTAATGGGCCCGCTAACAGCGCGATTTGCTGGTGACCCAATGCGACC
AGATGCTCCACGCCCAGTCGCGTACCGTCTTCATGGGAGAAAATAATACTGTTGATGGGTGTCTGGTCAG
AGACATCAAGAAATAACGCCGGAACATTAGTGCAGGCAGCTTCCACAGCAATGGCATCCTGGTCATCCAG
CGGATAGTTAATGATCAGCCCACTGACGCGTTGCGCGAGAAGATTGTGCACCGCCGCTTTACAGGCTTCG
ACGCCGCTTCGTTCTACCATCGACACCACCACGCTGGCACCCAGTTGATCGGCGCGAGATTTAATCGCCG
CGACAATTTGCGACGGCGCGTGCAGGGCCAGACTGGAGGTGGCAACGCCAATCAGCAACGACTGTTTGCC
CGCCAGTTGTTGTGCCACGCGGTTGGGAATGTAATTCAGCTCCGCCATCGCCGCTTCCACTTTTTCCCGC
GTTTTCGCAGAAACGTGGCTGGCCTGGTTCACCACGCGGGAAACGGTCTGATAAGAGACACCGGCATACT
CTGCGACATCGTATAACGTTACTGGTTTCACATTCACCACCCTGAATTGACTCTCTTCCGGGCGCTATCA
TGCCATACCGCGAAAGGTTTTGCACCATTCGATGGTGTCGGAATTTCGGGCAGCGTTGGGTCCTGGCCAC
GGGTGCGCATGATCTAGAGCTGCCTCGCGCGTTTCGGTGATGACGGTGAAAACCTCTGACACATGCAGCT
CCCGGAGACGGTCACAGCTTGTCTGTAAGCGGATGCCGGGAGCAGACAAGCCCGTCAGGGCGCGTCAGCG
GGTGTTGGCGGGTGTCGGGGCGCAGCCATGACCCAGTCACGTAGCGATAGCGGAGTGTATACTGGCTTAA
CTATGCGGCATCAGAGCAGATTGTACTGAGAGTGCACCACATGCGGTGTGAAATACCGCACAGATGCGTA
AGGAGAAAATACCGCATCAGGCGCTCTTCCGCTTCCTCGCTCACTGACTCGCTGCGCTCGGTCGTTCGGC
TGCGGCGAGCGGTATCAGCTCACTCAAAGGCGGTAATACGGTTATCCACAGAATCAGGGGATAACGCAGG
AAAGAACATGTGAGCAAAAGGCCAGCAAAAGGCCAGGAACCGTAAAAAGGCCGCGTTGCTGGCGTTTTTC
CATAGGCTCCGCCCCCCTGACGAGCATCACAAAAATCGACGCTCAAGTCAGAGGTGGCGAAACCCGACAG
GACTATAAAGATACCAGGCGTTTCCCCCTGGAAGCTCCCTCGTGCGCTCTCCTGTTCCGACCCTGCCGCT
TACCGGATACCTGTCCGCCTTTCTCCCTTCGGGAAGCGTGGCGCTTTCTCATAGCTCACGCTGTAGGTAT
CTCAGTTCGGTGTAGGTCGTTCGCTCCAAGCTGGGCTGTGTGCACGAACCCCCCGTTCAGCCCGACCGCT
GCGCCTTATCCGGTAACTATCGTCTTGAGTCCAACCCGGTAAGACACGACTTATCGCCACTGGCAGCAGC
CACTGGTAACAGGATTAGCAGAGCGAGGTATGTAGGCGGTGCTACAGAGTTCTTGAAGTGGTGGCCTAAC
TACGGCTACACTAGAAGGACAGTATTTGGTATCTGCGCTCTGCTGAAGCCAGTTACCTTCGGAAAAAGAG
TTGGTAGCTCTTGATCCGGCAAACAAACCACCGCTGGTAGCGGTGGTTTTTTTGTTTGCAAGCAGCAGAT
TACGCGCAGAAAAAAAGGATCTCAAGAAGATCCTTTGATCTTTTCTACGGGGTCTGACGCTCAGTGGAAC
GAAAACTCACGTTAAGGGATTTTGGTCATGAGATTATCAAAAAGGATCTTCACCTAGATCCTTTTAAATT
AAAAATGAAGTTTTAAATCAATCTAAAGTATATATGAGTAAACTTGGTCTGACAGTTACCAATGCTTAAT
CAGTGAGGCACCTATCTCAGCGATCTGTCTATTTCGTTCATCCATAGTTGCCTGACTCCCCGTCGTGTAG
ATAACTACGATACGGGAGGGCTTACCATCTGGCCCCAGTGCTGCAATGATACCGCGAGACCCACGCTCAC
CGGCTCCAGATTTATCAGCAATAAACCAGCCAGCCGGAAGGGCCGAGCGCAGAAGTGGTCCTGCAACTTT
ATCCGCCTCCATCCAGTCTATTAATTGTTGCCGGGAAGCTAGAGTAAGTAGTTCGCCAGTTAATAGTTTG
CGCAACGTTGTTGCCATTGCTACAGGCATCGTGGTGTCACGCTCGTCGTTTGGTATGGCTTCATTCAGCT
CCGGTTCCCAACGATCAAGGCGAGTTACATGATCCCCCATGTTGTGCAAAAAAGCGGTTAGCTCCTTCGG
TCCTCCGATCGTTGTCAGAAGTAAGTTGGCCGCAGTGTTATCACTCATGGTTATGGCAGCACTGCATAAT
TCTCTTACTGTCATGCCATCCGTAAGATGCTTTTCTGTGACTGGTGAGTACTCAACCAAGTCATTCTGAG
AATAGTGTATGCGGCGACCGAGTTGCTCTTGCCCGGCGTCAATACGGGATAATACCGCGCCACATAGCAG
AACTTTAAAAGTGCTCATCATTGGAAAACGTTCTTCGGGGCGAAAACTCTCAAGGATCTTACCGCTGTTG
AGATCCAGTTCGATGTAACCCACTCGTGCACCCAACTGATCTTCAGCATCTTTTACTTTCACCAGCGTTT
CTGGGTGAGCAAAAACAGGAAGGCAAAATGCCGCAAAAAAGGGAATAAGGGCGACACGGAAATGTTGAAT
ACTCATACTCTTCCTTTTTCAATATTATTGAAGCATTTATCAGGGTTATTGTCTCATGAGCGGATACATA
TTTGAATGTATTTAGAAAAATAAACAAATAGGGGTTCCGCGCACATTTCCCCGAAAAGTGCCACCTGACG
TCTAAGAAACCATTATTATCATGACATTAACCTATAAAAATAGGCGTATCACGAGGCCCTTTCGTCTTCA
C
Features (pLannotate 1.2.2; 19 found; start..end, strand, type, name):
     36..80      +  promoter       T5 promoter: bacteriophage T5 promoter for E. coli RNA polymerase, with embedded lac operator
     88..104     +  protein_bind   lac operator: The lac repressor binds to the lac operator to inhibit transcription in E. coli. This inhibition can be relieved by adding lactose or isopropyl-β-D-thiogalactopyranoside (IPTG). lac repressor encoded by lacI
    147..167     +  CDS            7xHis: 6xHis affinity tag
    181..201     +  protein_bind   attB1: mutant version of attB; core recombination site for the Gateway® BP reaction BP Clonase™
    203..223     +  CDS            capTEV™ (fragment): composite tag for in vivo biotinylation, TEV protease cleavage, and 6xHis tagging
    262..286     -  protein_bind   attB2: mutant version of attB; recombination site for the Gateway® BP reaction BP Clonase™
    308..402     +  terminator     lambda t0 terminator: transcription terminator from phage lambda
    467..495     +  promoter       cat promoter (fragment): promoter of the E. coli cat gene encoding chloramphenicol acetyltransferase
    496..1152    +  CDS            cat: CAT_ECOLX - Experimental evidence at protein level: Swiss-Prot protein existence level 1. This enzyme is an effector of chloramphenicol resistance in bacteria. From Escherichia coli. This protein is used as a marker in many commonly used cloning vectors, such as pACYC184.
   1220..1306    +  terminator     rrnB T1 terminator: Escherichia coli rrnB; transcription terminator T1 from the E. coli rrnB gene
   1329..1346    -  promoter       tet promoter (fragment): E. coli promoter for tetracycline efflux protein gene
   1365..1386    -  protein_bind   CAP binding site: CAP binding activates transcription in the presence of cAMP. E. coli catabolite activator protein
   1399..2481    -  CDS            lacI: lac repressor; lacI; The lac repressor binds to the lac operator to inhibit transcription in E. coli. This inhibition can be relieved by adding lactose or isopropyl-β-D-thiogalactopyranoside (IPTG).
   2482..2559    -  promoter       lacIq promoter: lacI (mutant); In the lacIq allele, a single base change in the promoter boosts expression of the lacI gene about 10-fold.
   2608..2649    +  CDS            rop (fragment): Rop protein, which maintains plasmids at low copy number; rop
   2751..2891    +  misc_feature   bom: basis of mobility region from pBR322
   3077..3665    -  rep_origin     ori: high-copy-number ColE1/pMB1/pBR322/pUC origin of replication
   3836..4696    -  CDS            AmpR: β-lactamase; bla; confers resistance to ampicillin, carbenicillin, and related antibiotics
   4697..4801    -  promoter       AmpR promoter: bla
