[The description below was written by a language model from this plasmid's Addgene catalogue record and pLannotate feature annotations shown in this document.]
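Description:
pQLinkH is an E. coli expression vector built on the Qiagen pQE-2 backbone and designated for bacterial expression and multi-protein co-expression. It is an empty acceptor plasmid: the recorded "insert" is only a 28 bp multiple cloning site (alternative name pQTEV3), with BamHI and NotI as the retained 5′ and 3′ cloning sites. The plasmid replicates from a ColE1/pMB1-type origin, with a pBR322 bom region and only a fragment of rop. It is selected with ampicillin through the bla gene and its own promoter. The catalogue lists the copy number as unknown.

Expression is driven by the bacteriophage T5 promoter, which is recognised by the host E. coli RNA polymerase. This promoter has an embedded lac operator and is followed by a second one. A plasmid-borne lacI gene under the stronger lacIq promoter supplies repressor, so transcription stays off until IPTG is added, without relying on the host strain's own lacI. Downstream of the promoter lie a 7xHis tag, an attB1 sequence and a TEV protease recognition site, all fused to the N terminus of the cloned protein. The tag allows metal-affinity purification and can then be cleaved off. An attB2 site follows the cloning site, and the lambda t0 terminator closes the expression unit.

A cat coding sequence followed by the rrnB T1 terminator is also present. The depositor notes that this chloramphenicol resistance gene lacks a complete promoter and is expected to be inactive, which agrees with the annotation of only a promoter fragment. The associated publication concerns vectors for co-expressing an unrestricted number of proteins, but the elements used to link expression cassettes are not annotated in the feature table.
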