Addgene plasmid #13667: pQLinkH
Depositing lab: Konrad Buessow. Depositing organization: Max Planck Institute for Molecular Genetics. Publication: Vectors for co-expression of an unrestricted number of proteins. Scheich C, Kummel D, Soumailakakis D, Heinemann U, Bussow K. Nucleic Acids Res. 2007;35(6):e43. doi: 10.1093/nar/gkm067. Epub 2007 Feb 20. PubMed 17311810.
Backbone
  Vector backbone: pQE-2
  Backbone manufacturer: Qiagen
  Backbone size w/o insert (bp): 4873
  Vector type: Bacterial Expression ; Co-expression
Growth in bacteria
  Bacterial resistance: Ampicillin, 100 μg/mL
  Growth temperature: 37°C
  Growth strain: DH5alpha
  Copy number: Unknown
Gene/Insert
  Gene/Insert name: multi cloning site (alt name: pQTEV3)
  Insert size (bp): 28
  GenBank ID: EF025688
  Tag / fusion protein: His (N terminal on backbone); attB1 (N terminal on backbone); TEV (N terminal on backbone)
  Cloning method: Restriction Enzyme; 5′ cloning site BamHI (not destroyed); 3′ cloning site NotI (not destroyed)
  Sequencing primers: 5′ pQE65, TGAGCGGATAACAATTTCACACAG; 3′ pQE276, GGCAACCGAGCGTTCTGAAC
Terms and licenses: Academic/Nonprofit Terms; Industry Terms: Not Available to Industry
Depositor comments: Please note that the chloramphenicol resistance gene in pQLinkH is incomplete. It is lacking a promoter, therefore it is supposed to be inactive.
How to cite: pQLinkH was a gift from Konrad Buessow (Addgene plasmid # 13667 ; http://n2t.net/addgene:13667 ; RRID:Addgene_13667)
