>Addgene plasmid #13667 | pQLinkH | addgene partial sequence | sequence record 19877 | 13667 with pQE promoter
TAACCTATAAAAATAGGCGTATCACGAGGCCCTTTCGTCTTCACCTCGAGCTTAATTAACAACACCATTT
GTCGAGAAATCATAAAAAATTTATTTGCTTTGTGAGCGGATAACAATTATAATAGATTCAATTGTGAGCG
GATAACAATTTCACACAGAATTCATTAAAGAGGAGAAATTAACTATGAAACATCACCATCACCATCACCA
TGGTGCTGCAGGTACAAGTTTGTACAAAAAAGCAGGCGAGAATCTTTATTTTCAGGGATCCAGTCTTCGC
ATGCATGAAGACGCGGCCGCCTAGGACCCAGCTTTCTTGTACAAAGTGGTAAGCTTAATTAGCTGAGCTT
GGACTCCTGTTGATAGATCCAGTAATGACCTCAGAACTCCATCTGGATTTGTTCAGAACGCTCGGTTGCC
GCCGGGCGTTTTTTATTGGTGAGAATCCAAGTAACAACACCATTTAAATGGAGTGGTTACAAATGGAGTG
GTTAATTAAGGCTAGCTTGGCGAGATTTTCAGGAGCTAAGGAAGCTAAAATGGAGAAAAAAATCACTGGA
TATACCACCGTTGATATATCCCAATGGCATCGTAAAGAACATTTTGAGGCATTTCAGTCAGTTGCTCAAT
GTACCTATAACCAGACCGTTCAGCTGGATATTACGGCCTTTTTAAAGACCGTAAAGAAAAATAAGCACAA
GTTTTATCCGGCCTTTATTCACATTCTTGCCCGCCTGATGAATGCTCATCCGGAATTTCGTAT
